>Addgene plasmid #30992 | pNG8 | depositor full sequence | sequence record 14242 | Author sequence
CTGCATTAATGAATCGGCCAACGCGCGGGGAGAGGCGGTTTGCGTATTGGGCGCTCTTCCGCTTCCTCGC
TCACTGACTCGCTGCGCTCGGTCGTTCGGCTGCGGCGAGCGGTATCAGCTCACTCAAAGGCGGTAATACG
GTTATCCACAGAATCAGGGGATAACGCAGGAAAGAACATGAATTAATTCTCATGTTTGACAGCTTATCAT
CGATTAGCTTTAATGCGGTAGTTTATCACAGTTAAATTGCTAACGCAGTCAGGCACCGTGTATGAAATCT
AACAATGCGCTCATCGTCATCCTCGGCACCGTCACCCTGGATGCTGTAGGCATAGGCTTGGTTATGCCGG
TACTGCCGGGCCTCTTGCGGGATATCGTCCATTCCGACAGCATCGCCAGTCACTATGGCGTGCTGCTAGC
GCTATATGCGTTGATGCAATTTCTATGCGCACCCGTTCTCGGAGCACTGTCCGACCGCTTTGGCCGCCGC
CCAGTCCTGCTCGCTTCGCTACTTGGAGCCACTATCGACTACGCGATCATGGCGACCACACCCGTCCTGT
GGATTCTCTACGCCGGACGCATCGTGGCCGGCATCACCGGCGCCACAGGTGCGGTTGCTGGCGCCTATAT
CGCCGACATCACCGATGGGGAAGATCGGGCTCGCCACTTCGGGCTCATGAGCGCTTGTTTCGGCGTGGGT
ATGGTGGCAGGCCCCGTGGCCGGGGGACTGTTGGGCGCCATCTCCTTACATGCACCATTCCTTGCGGCGG
CGGTGCTCAACGGCCTCAACCTACTACTGGGCTGCTTCCTAATGCAGGAGTCGCATAAGGGAGAGCGCCG
ACCCATGCCCTTGAGAGCCTTCAACCCAGTCAGCTCCTTCCGGTGGGCGCGGGGCATGACTATCGTCGCC
GCACTTATGACTGTCTTCTTTATCATGCAACTCGTAGGACAGGTGCCGGCAGCGCTCTGGGTCATTTTCG
GCGAGGACCGCTTTCGCTGGAGCGCGACGATGATCGGCCTGTCGCTTGCGGTATTCGGAATCTTGCACGC
CCTCGCTCAAGCCTTCGTCACTGGTCCCGCCACCAAACGTTTCGGCGAGAAGCAGGCCATTATCGCCGGC
ATGGCGGCCGACGCGCTGGGCTACGTCTTGCTGGCGTTCGCGACGCGAGGCTGGATGGCCTTCCCCATTA
TGATTCTTCTCGCTTCCGGCGGCATCGGGATGCCCGCGTTGCAGGCCATGCTGTCCAGGCAGGTAGATGA
CGACCATCAGGGACAGCTTCAAGGATCGCTCGCGGCTCTTACCAGCCTAACTTCGATCATTGGACCGCTG
ATCGTCACGGCGATTTATGCCGCCTCGGCGAGCACATGGAACGGGTTGGCATGGATTGTAGGCGCCGCCC
TATACCTTGTCTGCCTCCCCGCGTTGCGTCGCGGTGCATGGAGCCGGGCCACCTCGACCTGAATGGAAGC
CGGCGGCACCTCGCTAACGGATTCACCACTCCAAGAATTGGAGCCAATCAATTCTTGCGGAGAACTGTGA
ATGCGCAAACCAACCCTTGATCGGGGAAGAACAGTATGTCGAGCTATTTTTTGACTTACTGGGGATCAAG
CCTGATTGGGAGAAAATAAAATATCCCCTATAGTGAGTCGTATTACATGGTCATAGCTGTTTCCTGGCAG
CTCTGGCCCGTGTCTCAAAATCTCTGATGTTACATTGCACAAGATAAAAATATATCATCATGCCTCCTCT
AGAGGTCTCCGAAACGGTGCAGCGGCTGTTGCCGGTGCTGTGCCAGGACCATGGCCTGACCCCGGACCAA
GTGGTGGCTATCGCCAGCAACGGTGGCGGCAAGCAAGCGCTCGAAGAGACCCTCGAGCCACCCATGACCA
AAATCCCTTAACGTGAGTTACGCGTCGTTCCACTGAGCGTCAGACCCCGTAGAAAAGATCAAAGGATCTT
CTTGAGATCCTTTTTTTCTGCGCGTAATCTGCTGCTTGCAAACAAAAAAACCACCGCTACCAGCGGTGGT
TTGTTTGCCGGATCAAGAGCTACCAACTCTTTTTCCGAAGGTAACTGGCTTCAGCAGAGCGCAGATACCA
AATACTGTTCTTCTAGTGTAGCCGTAGTTAGGCCACCACTTCAAGAACTCTGTAGCACCGCCTACATACC
TCGCTCTGCTAATCCTGTTACCAGTGGCTGCTGCCAGTGGCGATAAGTCGTGTCTTACCGGGTTGGACTC
AAGACGATAGTTACCGGATAAGGCGCAGCGGTCGGGCTGAACGGGGGGTTCGTGCACACAGCCCAGCTTG
GAGCGAACGACCTACACCGAACTGAGATACCTACAGCGTGAGCTATGAGAAAGCGCCACGCTTCCCGAAG
GGAGAAAGGCGGACAGGTATCCGGTAAGCGGCAGGGTCGGAACAGGAGAGCGCACGAGGGAGCTTCCAGG
GGGAAACGCCTGGTATCTTTATAGTCCTGTCGGGTTTCGCCACCTCTGACTTGAGCGTCGATTTTTGTGA
TGCTCGTCAGGGGGGCGGAGCCTATGGAAAAACGCCAGCAACGCGGCCTTTTTACGGTTCCTGGCCTTTT
GCTGGCCTTTTGCTCACATGTTCTTTCCTGCGTTATCCCCTGATTCTGTGGATAACCGTATTACCGCCTT
TGAGTGAGCTGATACCGCTCGCCGCAGCCGAACGACCGAGCGCAGCGAGTCAGTGAGCGAGGAAGCGGAA
GAGCGCCCAATACGCAAACCGCCTCTCCCCGCGCGTTGGCCGATTCATTAATGCAGCTGGCACGACAGGT
TTCCCGACTGGAAAGCGGGCAGTGAGCGCAACGCAATTAATACGCGTACCGCTAGCCAGGAAGAGTTTGT
AGAAACGCAAAAAGGCCATCCGTCAGGATGGCCTTCTGCTTAGTTTGATGCCTGGCAGTTTATGGCGGGC
GTCCTGCCCGCCACCCTCCGGGCCGTTGCTTCACAACGTTCAAATCCGCTCCCGGCGGATTTGTCCTACT
CAGGAGAGCGTTCACCGACAAACAACAGATAAAACGAAAGGCCCAGTCTTCCGACTGAGCCTTTCGTTTT
ATTTGATGCCTGGCAGTTCCCTACTCTCGCGTT
Features (pLannotate 1.2.2; 10 found; start..end, strand, type, name):
      1..54      -  CDS            lacI (fragment): lac repressor; lacI; The lac repressor binds to the lac operator to inhibit transcription in E. coli. This inhibition can be relieved by adding lactose or isopropyl-β-D-thiogalactopyranoside (IPTG).
     56..180     -  rep_origin     RSF ori (fragment): Plasmids containing the RSF 1030 origin of replication can be propagated in E. coli cells that contain additional plasmids with compatible origins.
    196..224     +  promoter       tet promoter: E. coli promoter for tetracycline efflux protein gene
    272..1462    +  CDS            TcR: tetracycline efflux protein; tet; confers resistance to tetracycline
   1560..1634    +  CDS            KanR (fragment): aminoglycoside phosphotransferase; aphA-3; confers resistance to kanamycin
   1637..1655    -  promoter       T7 promoter: promoter for bacteriophage T7 RNA polymerase
   1962..2550    +  rep_origin     ori: high-copy-number ColE1/pMB1/pBR322/pUC origin of replication
   2733..2825    +  CDS            lacI (fragment): lac repressor; lacI; The lac repressor binds to the lac operator to inhibit transcription in E. coli. This inhibition can be relieved by adding lactose or isopropyl-β-D-thiogalactopyranoside (IPTG).
   2880..2907    -  terminator     rrnB T2 terminator: transcription terminator T2 from the E. coli rrnB gene
   3039..3082    +  terminator     rrnB T1 terminator: Escherichia coli rrnB; transcription terminator T1 from the E. coli rrnB gene
