[The description below was written by a language model from this plasmid's Addgene catalogue record and pLannotate feature annotations shown in this document.]
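Description:
pNG8 is a small bacterial module plasmid (about 3.1 kb) from a modular assembly system for building custom TALENs and other TAL effector-based DNA-targeting constructs. It is built on the pTC14 backbone and carries a 118 bp insert, "repeat NG8", derived from Xanthomonas oryzae and cloned between XbaI and XhoI sites that both remain intact. By general TAL effector convention, NG denotes the repeat-variable diresidue associated with recognition of thymine. The "8" presumably marks the position this repeat module is meant to occupy in an ordered array, though the record does not spell this out. The insert itself is not called out in the feature table, which annotates only backbone elements.

The plasmid is propagated in E. coli from a high-copy ColE1/pUC-type origin and is selected with tetracycline, through a TcR efflux protein gene driven by its native tet promoter. The other annotations are mostly remnants of the backbone's construction: short lacI fragments, a partial RSF origin and a small KanR fragment, none of them long enough to be functional. A T7 promoter and the rrnB T1 and T2 transcription terminators are also present, the latter probably insulating the cloning region from read-through transcription. No expression cassette for the repeat is evident, which fits its role as a storage and donor plasmid rather than an expression vector. It serves as a source of a single repeat unit that is excised and ligated with other repeat modules into multi-repeat arrays, which are then moved into final TAL effector or TALEN backbones with a chosen DNA-binding specificity.
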