Addgene plasmid #30992: pNG8
Depositing lab: Adam Bogdanove & Daniel Voytas. Depositing organization: University of Minnesota. Publication: Efficient design and assembly of custom TALEN and other TAL effector-based constructs for DNA targeting. Cermak T, Doyle EL, Christian M, Wang L, Zhang Y, Schmidt C, Baller JA, Somia NV, Bogdanove AJ, Voytas DF. Nucleic Acids Res. 2011 Jul;39(12):e82. doi: 10.1093/nar/gkr218 PubMed 21493687.
Backbone
  Vector backbone: pTC14
  Backbone size w/o insert (bp): 2989
Growth in bacteria
  Bacterial resistance: Tetracycline, 10 μg/mL
  Growth temperature: 37°C
  Growth strain: DH5alpha
  Growth instructions: DH5a/LB+antibiotics
  Copy number: High Copy
Gene/Insert
  Gene/Insert name: repeat NG8
  Species: Xanthamonas oryzae
  Insert size (bp): 118
  Cloning method: Restriction Enzyme; 5′ cloning site XbaI (not destroyed); 3′ cloning site XhoI (not destroyed)
  Sequencing primers: 5′ pTC14_F2 (caagcctgattgggagaaaa)
Terms and licenses: Academic/Nonprofit Terms; Industry Terms: Not Available to Industry
How to cite: pNG8 was a gift from Adam Bogdanove & Daniel Voytas (Addgene plasmid # 30992 ; http://n2t.net/addgene:30992 ; RRID:Addgene_30992)
