>Addgene plasmid #30992 | pNG8 | addgene partial sequence | sequence record 35592 | 30992 with pTC14_F2 (caagcctgattgggagaaaa)
ATGGTCATAGCTGTTTCCTGGCAGCTCTGGCCCGTGTCTCAAAATCTCTGATGTTACATTGCACAAGATA
AAAATATATCATCATGCCTCCTCTAGAGGTCTCCGAAACGGTGCAGCGGCTGTTGCCGGTGCTGTGCCAG
GACCATGGCCTGACCCCGGACCAAGTGGTGGCTATCGCCAGCAACGGTGGCGGCAAGCAAGCGCTCGAAG
AGACCCTCGAGCCACCCATGACCAAAATCCCTTAACGTGAGTTACGCGTCGTTCCACTGAGCGTCAGACC
CCGTAGAAAAGATCAAAGGATCTTCTTGAGATCCTTTTTTTCTGCGCGTAATCTGCTGCTTGCAAACAAA
AAAACCACCGCTACCAGCGGTGGTTTGTTTGCCGGATCAAGAGCTACCAACTCTTTTTCCGAAGGTAACT
GGCTTCAGCAGAGCGCAGATACCAAATACTGTTCTTCTAGTGTAGCCGTAGTTAGGCCACCACTTCAAGA
ACTCTGTAGCACCGCCTACATACCTCGCTCTGCTAATCCTGTTACCAGTGGCTGCTGCCAGTGGCGATAA
GTCGTGTCTTACCGGGTTGGACTCAAGACGATAGTTACCGGATAAGGCGCAGCGGTCGGGCTGAACGGGG
GGTTCGTGCACACAGCCCAGCTTGGAGCGAACGACCTACACCGAACTGAGATACCTACAGCGTGAGCTAT
GAGAAAGCGCCACGCTTCCCGAAGGGAGAAAGGCGGACAGGTATCCGGTAAGCGGCAGGGTCGGAACAGG
AGAGCGCACGAGGGAGCTTCCAGGGGGAAACGCCTGGTATCTTTATAGTCCTGTCGGGTTTCGCCACCTC
TGACTTGAGCGTCGATTTTTGTGATGCTCGTCA
